Addgene plasmid #208386: Lenti-sgRNA-Cre-GpNLuc-sgmSTING
Purpose: Lentiviral vector expressing Cas9, GpNLuc, and sgRNA targeting murine STING gene.
Depositing lab: Gaorav Gupta. Depositing organization: University of North Carolina at Chapel Hill. Publication: MRE11 liberates cGAS from nucleosome sequestration during tumorigenesis. Cho MG, Kumar RJ, Lin CC, Boyer JA, Shahir JA, Fagan-Solis K, Simpson DA, Fan C, Foster CE, Goddard AM, Lerner LM, Ellington SW, Wang Q, Wang Y, Ho AY, Liu P, Perou CM, Zhang Q, McGinty RK, Purvis JE, Gupta GP. Nature. 2024 Jan 10. doi: 10.1038/s41586-023-06889-6. PubMed 38200309.
Backbone
  Vector backbone: LentiCRISPR V2-Cre-NLuc
  Vector type: Mammalian Expression, Lentiviral, Luciferase
Growth in bacteria
  Bacterial resistance: Ampicillin, 100 μg/mL
  Growth temperature: 37°C
  Growth strain: NEB Stable
  Copy number: High Copy
Gene/Insert
  Gene/Insert name: sgSTING
  gRNA/shRNA sequence: Unspecified
  Species: M. musculus (mouse)
  Mutation: WT
  Entrez Gene: Sting1 (a.k.a. 2610307O08Rik, ERIS, MPYS, Mita, STING, STING-beta, Tmem173)
  Cloning method: Gibson Cloning
  Sequencing primers: 5′ Unknown
Terms and licenses: Academic/Nonprofit Terms; Industry Terms: Not Available to Industry
How to cite: Lenti-sgRNA-Cre-GpNLuc-sgmSTING was a gift from Gaorav Gupta (Addgene plasmid # 208386 ; http://n2t.net/addgene:208386 ; RRID:Addgene_208386)
