[The description below was written by a language model from this plasmid's Addgene catalogue record and pLannotate feature annotations shown in this document.]
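Description:
Lenti-sgRNA-Cre-GpNLuc-sgmSTING is a third-generation-style, self-inactivating HIV-1 lentiviral transfer plasmid built on a LentiCRISPR V2-Cre-NLuc backbone. It is propagated in E. coli through a high-copy ColE1/pUC origin with ampicillin selection (AmpR), and also carries an f1 origin. Outside the proviral region, an SV40/EM7-driven BleoR cassette with an SV40 poly(A) is annotated. Because it lies beyond the 3' LTR, it would not be packaged into virus. The viral genome is transcribed from a CMV enhancer/promoter fused to a truncated 5' LTR, followed by the Ψ packaging signal, a gag fragment, RRE and cPPT/CTS. It ends in a WPRE and a ΔU3 3' LTR, with a bGH poly(A) signal downstream.

The payload has two expression units. A human U6 promoter drives a guide RNA joined to the S. pyogenes Cas9 scaffold. The guide targets mouse Sting1 (STING), though its sequence is not given in the record. Downstream, an EF-1α core promoter drives Cre recombinase, followed by EGFP and NanoLuc coding sequences. The EGFP and NanoLuc sequences lie close together and correspond to the GpNLuc reporter named in the plasmid, giving both fluorescent and bioluminescent readout. How Cre is linked to the reporter is not annotated.

The catalogue purpose says the vector expresses Cas9, but no Cas9 coding sequence appears in the feature table, and the plasmid name and features instead indicate Cre. This arrangement would suit cells or mice that supply Cas9 separately, such as from a Cre-activated allele, though the record does not state this. The associated publication concerns cGAS regulation during tumorigenesis, consistent with use in disrupting STING while marking transduced cells for tracking.
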