Features (pLannotate 1.2.2; 34 found; start..end, strand, type, name):
    264..368     -  promoter       AmpR promoter: bla
    427..479     -  misc_feature   bom (fragment): basis of mobility region from pBR322
    634..1013    +  enhancer       CMV enhancer: human cytomegalovirus immediate early enhancer
   1014..1213    +  promoter       CMV promoter: human cytomegalovirus (CMV) immediate early promoter
   1231..1411    +  LTR            5' LTR (truncated): truncated 5' long terminal repeat (LTR) from HIV-1
   1458..1583    +  misc_feature   HIV-1 Ψ: packaging signal of human immunodeficiency virus type 1
   1567..1930    +  CDS            HIV-1 gag (fragment): gag protein from human immunodeficiency virus 1; gag
   2076..2309    +  misc_feature   RRE: The Rev response element (RRE) of HIV-1 allows for Rev-dependent mRNA export from the nucleus to the cytoplasm.
   2686..2786    +  CDS            Rev (fragment): human immunodeficiency virus 1 (HIV-1) Rev protein; rev; enhances nuclear export of unspliced and incompletely spliced viral mRNAs
   2836..2953    +  misc_feature   cPPT/CTS: central polypurine tract and central termination sequence of HIV-1
   3004..3244    +  promoter       U6 promoter: RNA polymerase III promoter for human U6 snRNA
   3274..3349    +  misc_RNA       gRNA scaffold: guide RNA scaffold for the Streptococcus pyogenes CRISPR/Cas9 system
   3367..3385    +  CDS            small t antigen (fragment): SV40 (simian virus 40) small t antigen
   3411..3622    +  promoter       EF-1α core promoter: core promoter for human elongation factor EF-1α
   3667..4694    +  CDS            Cre (fragment): site-specific recombinase Cre is a site-specific recombinase from bacteriophage P1. Recombination occurs at loxP sequences.
   4752..5468    +  CDS            EGFP: EGFP is a basic (constitutively fluorescent) green fluorescent protein published in 1996, derived from Aequorea victoria. It is reported to be a rapidly-maturing weak dimer with moderate acid sensitivity.
   5484..5999    +  CDS            Nluc: NanoLuc® luciferase human codon-optimized
   6015..6603    +  misc_feature   WPRE: woodchuck hepatitis virus posttranscriptional regulatory element
   6654..6673    +  misc_feature   cPPT/CTS (fragment): central polypurine tract and central termination sequence of HIV-1
   6675..6908    +  LTR            3' LTR (ΔU3): self-inactivating 3' long terminal repeat (LTR) from HIV-1
   6940..7164    +  polyA_signal   bGH poly(A) signal: bovine growth hormone polyadenylation signal
   7168..7189    +  promoter       SV40 promoter (fragment): SV40 enhancer and early promoter
   7210..7638    +  rep_origin     f1 ori (sequence partly withheld): f1 bacteriophage origin of replication; arrow indicates direction of (+) strand synthesis
   7652..7981    +  promoter       SV40 promoter: SV40 enhancer and early promoter
   8029..8076    +  promoter       EM7 promoter: synthetic bacterial promoter&nbsp
   8095..8469    +  CDS            BleoR: antibiotic-binding protein; Sh ble from Streptoalloteichus hindustanus; confers resistance to bleomycin, phleomycin, and Zeocin™
   8479..8604    +  CDS            ble (fragment): BLE_KLEPN - Experimental evidence at protein level: Swiss-Prot protein existence level 1. Binding protein with a strong affinity to the bleomycin family of antibiotics. Binds to CL990; an antimitotic-antibiotic compound. From Klebsiella pneumoniae.
   8599..8720    +  polyA_signal   SV40 poly(A) signal: SV40 polyadenylation signal
   8793..8809    -  protein_bind   lac operator: The lac repressor binds to the lac operator to inhibit transcription in E. coli. This inhibition can be relieved by adding lactose or isopropyl-β-D-thiogalactopyranoside (IPTG). lac repressor encoded by lacI
   8817..8847    -  promoter       lac promoter: promoter for the E. coli lac operon
   8862..8883    -  protein_bind   CAP binding site: CAP binding activates transcription in the presence of cAMP. E. coli catabolite activator protein
   8896..8988    -  CDS            lacI (fragment): lac repressor; lacI; The lac repressor binds to the lac operator to inhibit transcription in E. coli. This inhibition can be relieved by adding lactose or isopropyl-β-D-thiogalactopyranoside (IPTG).
   9171..9759    -  rep_origin     ori: high-copy-number ColE1/pMB1/pBR322/pUC origin of replication
   9930..263     -  CDS            AmpR (across the origin): β-lactamase; bla; confers resistance to ampicillin, carbenicillin, and related antibiotics
>Addgene plasmid #208386 | Lenti-sgRNA-Cre-GpNLuc-sgmSTING | addgene full sequence | sequence record 412503 | Addgene NGS Result
TGCTCTTGCCCGGCGTCAATACGGGATAATACCGCGCCACATAGCAGAACTTTAAAAGTGCTCATCATTG
GAAAACGTTCTTCGGGGCGAAAACTCTCAAGGATCTTACCGCTGTTGAGATCCAGTTCGATGTAACCCAC
TCGTGCACCCAACTGATCTTCAGCATCTTTTACTTTCACCAGCGTTTCTGGGTGAGCAAAAACAGGAAGG
CAAAATGCCGCAAAAAAGGGAATAAGGGCGACACGGAAATGTTGAATACTCATACTCTTCCTTTTTCAAT
ATTATTGAAGCATTTATCAGGGTTATTGTCTCATGAGCGGATACATATTTGAATGTATTTAGAAAAATAA
ACAAATAGGGGTTCCGCGCACATTTCCCCGAAAAGTGCCACCTGACGTCGACGGATCGGGAGATCTCCCG
ATCCCCTATGGTGCACTCTCAGTACAATCTGCTCTGATGCCGCATAGTTAAGCCAGTATCTGCTCCCTGC
TTGTGTGTTGGAGGTCGCTGAGTAGTGCGCGAGCAAAATTTAAGCTACAACAAGGCAAGGCTTGACCGAC
AATTGCATGAAGAATCTGCTTAGGGTTAGGCGTTTTGCGCTGCTTCGCGATGTACGGGCCAGATATACGC
GTTGACATTGATTATTGACTAGTTATTAATAGTAATCAATTACGGGGTCATTAGTTCATAGCCCATATAT
GGAGTTCCGCGTTACATAACTTACGGTAAATGGCCCGCCTGGCTGACCGCCCAACGACCCCCGCCCATTG
ACGTCAATAATGACGTATGTTCCCATAGTAACGCCAATAGGGACTTTCCATTGACGTCAATGGGTGGAGT
ATTTACGGTAAACTGCCCACTTGGCAGTACATCAAGTGTATCATATGCCAAGTACGCCCCCTATTGACGT
CAATGACGGTAAATGGCCCGCCTGGCATTATGCCCAGTACATGACCTTATGGGACTTTCCTACTTGGCAG
TACATCTACGTATTAGTCATCGCTATTACCATGGTGATGCGGTTTTGGCAGTACATCAATGGGCGTGGAT
AGCGGTTTGACTCACGGGGATTTCCAAGTCTCCACCCCATTGACGTCAATGGGAGTTTGTTTTGGCACCA
AAATCAACGGGACTTTCCAAAATGTCGTAACAACTCCGCCCCATTGACGCAAATGGGCGGTAGGCGTGTA
CGGTGGGAGGTCTATATAAGCAGCGCGTTTTGCCTGTACTGGGTCTCTCTGGTTAGACCAGATCTGAGCC
TGGGAGCTCTCTGGCTAACTAGGGAACCCACTGCTTAAGCCTCAATAAAGCTTGCCTTGAGTGCTTCAAG
TAGTGTGTGCCCGTCTGTTGTGTGACTCTGGTAACTAGAGATCCCTCAGACCCTTTTAGTCAGTGTGGAA
AATCTCTAGCAGTGGCGCCCGAACAGGGACTTGAAAGCGAAAGGGAAACCAGAGGAGCTCTCTCGACGCA
GGACTCGGCTTGCTGAAGCGCGCACGGCAAGAGGCGAGGGGCGGCGACTGGTGAGTACGCCAAAAATTTT
GACTAGCGGAGGCTAGAAGGAGAGAGATGGGTGCGAGAGCGTCAGTATTAAGCGGGGGAGAATTAGATCG
CGATGGGAAAAAATTCGGTTAAGGCCAGGGGGAAAGAAAAAATATAAATTAAAACATATAGTATGGGCAA
GCAGGGAGCTAGAACGATTCGCAGTTAATCCTGGCCTGTTAGAAACATCAGAAGGCTGTAGACAAATACT
GGGACAGCTACAACCATCCCTTCAGACAGGATCAGAAGAACTTAGATCATTATATAATACAGTAGCAACC
CTCTATTGTGTGCATCAAAGGATAGAGATAAAAGACACCAAGGAAGCTTTAGACAAGATAGAGGAAGAGC
AAAACAAAAGTAAGACCACCGCACAGCAAGCGGCCGCTGATCTTCAGACCTGGAGGAGGAGATATGAGGG
ACAATTGGAGAAGTGAATTATATAAATATAAAGTAGTAAAAATTGAACCATTAGGAGTAGCACCCACCAA
GGCAAAGAGAAGAGTGGTGCAGAGAGAAAAAAGAGCAGTGGGAATAGGAGCTTTGTTCCTTGGGTTCTTG
GGAGCAGCAGGAAGCACTATGGGCGCAGCGTCAATGACGCTGACGGTACAGGCCAGACAATTATTGTCTG
GTATAGTGCAGCAGCAGAACAATTTGCTGAGGGCTATTGAGGCGCAACAGCATCTGTTGCAACTCACAGT
CTGGGGCATCAAGCAGCTCCAGGCAAGAATCCTGGCTGTGGAAAGATACCTAAAGGATCAACAGCTCCTG
GGGATTTGGGGTTGCTCTGGAAAACTCATTTGCACCACTGCTGTGCCTTGGAATGCTAGTTGGAGTAATA
AATCTCTGGAACAGATTTGGAATCACACGACCTGGATGGAGTGGGACAGAGAAATTAACAATTACACAAG
CTTAATACACTCCTTAATTGAAGAATCGCAAAACCAGCAAGAAAAGAATGAACAAGAATTATTGGAATTA
GATAAATGGGCAAGTTTGTGGAATTGGTTTAACATAACAAATTGGCTGTGGTATATAAAATTATTCATAA
TGATAGTAGGAGGCTTGGTAGGTTTAAGAATAGTTTTTGCTGTACTTTCTATAGTGAATAGAGTTAGGCA
GGGATATTCACCATTATCGTTTCAGACCCACCTCCCAACCCCGAGGGGACCCGACAGGCCCGAAGGAATA
GAAGAAGAAGGTGGAGAGAGAGACAGAGACAGATCCATTCGATTAGTGAACGGATCGGCACTGCGTGCGC
CAATTCTGCAGACAAATGGCAGTATTCATCCACAATTTTAAAAGAAAAGGGGGGATTGGGGGGTACAGTG
CAGGGGAAAGAATAGTAGACATAATAGCAACAGACATACAAACTAAAGAATTACAAAAACAAATTACAAA
AATTCAAAATTTTCGGGTTTATTACAGGGACAGCAGAGATCCAGTTTGGTTAATTAAGGTACCGAGGGCC
TATTTCCCATGATTCCTTCATATTTGCATATACGATACAAGGCTGTTAGAGAGATAATTAGAATTAATTT
GACTGTAAACACAAAGATATTAGTACAAAATACGTGACGTAGAAAGTAATAATTTCTTGGGTAGTTTGCA
GTTTTAAAATTATGTTTTAAAATGGACTATCATATGCTTACCGTAACTTGAAAGTATTTCGATTTCTTGG
CTTTATATATCTTGTGGAAAGGACGAAACACCGCGGCAGTTATTTCGAGACTCGTTTTAGAGCTAGAAAT
AGCAAGTTAAAATAAGGCTAGTCCGTTATCAACTTGAAAAAGTGGCACCGAGTCGGTGCTTTTTTGAATT
CGCTAGCTAGGTCTTGAAAGGAGTGGGAATTGGCTCCGGTGCCCGTCAGTGGGCAGAGCGCACATCGCCC
ACAGTCCCCGAGAAGTTGGGGGGAGGGGTCGGCAATTGATCCGGTGCCTAGAGAAGGTGGCGCGGGGTAA
ACTGGGAAAGTGATGTCGTGTACTGGCTCCGCCTTTTTCCCGAGGGTGGGGGAGAACCGTATATAAGTGC
AGTAGTCGCCGTGAACGTTCTTTTTCGCAACGGGTTTGCCGCCAGAACACAGGACCGGTTCTAGAGGATC
TACCATGCCCAAGAAGAAGAGGAAGGTGTCCAATTTACTGACCGTACACCAAAATTTGCCTGCATTACCG
GTCGATGCAACGAGTGATGAGGTTCGCAAGAACCTGATGGACATGTTCAGGGATCGCCAGGCGTTTTCTG
AGCATACCTGGAAAATGCTTCAGTCCGTTTGCCGGTCGTGGGCGGCATGGTGCAAGTTGAATAACCGGAA
ATGGTTTCCCGCAGAACCTGAAGATGTTCGCGATTATCTTCTATATCTTCAGGCGCGCGGTCTGGCAGTA
AAAACTATCCAGCAACATTTGGGCCAGCTAAACATGCTTCATCGTCGGTCCGGGCTGCCACGACCAAGTG
ACAGCAATGCTGTTTCACTGGTTATGCGGCGGATCCGAAAAGAAAACGTTGATGCCGGTGAACGTGCAAA
ACAGGCTCTAGCGTTCGAACGCACTGATTTCGACCAGGTTCGTTCACTCATGGAAAATAGCGATCGCTGC
CAGGATATACGTAATCTGGCATTTCTGGGGATTGCTTATAACACCCTGTTACGTATAGCCGAAATTGCCA
GGATCAGGGTTAAAGATATCTCACGTACTGACGGTGGGAGAATGTTAATCCATATTGGCAGAACGAAAAC
GCTGGTTAGCACCGCAGGTGTAGAGAAGGCACTTAGCCTGGGGGTAACTAAACTGGTCGAGCGATGGATT
TCCGTATCTGGTGTAGCTGATGATCCGAATAACTACCTGTTTTGCCGGGTCAGAAAAAATGGTGTTGCCG
CGCCATCTGCCACCAGCCAGCTATCAACTCGCGCCCTGGAAGGGATTTTTGAAGCAACTCATCGATTGAT
TTACGGCGCTAAGGATGACTCTGGTCAGAGATACCTGGCCTGGTCTGGACACAGTGCCCGTGTCGGAGCC
GCGCGAGATATGGCCCGCGCTGGAGTTTCAATACCGGAGATCATGCAAGCTGGTGGCTGGACCAATGTAA
ATATTGTCATGAACTATATCCGTAACCTGGATAGTGAAACAGGGGCAATGGTGCGCCTGCTGGAAGATGG
CGATGCAACAAACTTCTCTCTGCTGAAACAAGCCGGAGATGTCGAAGAGAATCCTGGACCGATGGTGAGC
AAGGGCGAGGAGCTGTTCACCGGGGTGGTGCCCATCCTGGTCGAGCTGGACGGCGACGTAAACGGCCACA
AGTTCAGCGTGTCCGGCGAGGGCGAGGGCGATGCCACCTACGGCAAGCTGACCCTGAAGTTCATCTGCAC
CACCGGCAAGCTGCCCGTGCCCTGGCCCACCCTCGTGACCACCCTGACCTACGGCGTGCAGTGCTTCAGC
CGCTACCCCGACCACATGAAGCAGCACGACTTCTTCAAGTCCGCCATGCCCGAAGGCTACGTCCAGGAGC
GCACCATCTTCTTCAAGGACGACGGCAACTACAAGACCCGCGCCGAGGTGAAGTTCGAGGGCGACACCCT
GGTGAACCGCATCGAGCTGAAGGGCATCGACTTCAAGGAGGACGGCAACATCCTGGGGCACAAGCTGGAG
TACAACTACAACAGCCACAACGTCTATATCATGGCCGACAAGCAGAAGAACGGCATCAAGGTGAACTTCA
AGATCCGCCACAACATCGAGGACGGCAGCGTGCAGCTCGCCGACCACTACCAGCAGAACACCCCCATCGG
CGACGGCCCCGTGCTGCTGCCCGACAACCACTACCTGAGCACCCAGTCCGCCCTGAGCAAAGACCCCAAC
GAGAAGCGCGATCACATGGTCCTGCTGGAGTTCGTGACCGCCGCCGGGATCACTCTCGGCATGGACGAGC
TGTACAAGGATATCTCCGGAGGTATGGTCTTCACACTCGAAGATTTCGTTGGGGACTGGCGACAGACAGC
CGGCTACAACCTGGACCAAGTCCTTGAACAGGGAGGTGTGTCCAGTTTGTTTCAGAATCTCGGGGTGTCC
GTAACTCCGATCCAAAGGATTGTCCTGAGCGGTGAAAATGGGCTGAAGATCGACATCCATGTCATCATCC
CGTATGAAGGTCTGAGCGGCGACCAAATGGGCCAGATCGAAAAAATTTTTAAGGTGGTGTACCCTGTGGA
TGATCATCACTTTAAGGTGATCCTGCACTATGGCACACTGGTAATCGACGGGGTTACGCCGAACATGATC
GACTATTTCGGACGGCCGTATGAAGGCATCGCCGTGTTCGACGGCAAAAAGATCACTGTAACAGGGACCC
TGTGGAACGGCAACAAAATTATCGACGAGCGCCTGATCAACCCCGACGGCTCCCTGCTGTTCCGAGTAAC
CATCAACGGAGTGACCGGCTGGCGGCTGTGCGAACGCATTCTGGCGTAAACGCGTTAAGTCGACAATCAA
CCTCTGGATTACAAAATTTGTGAAAGATTGACTGGTATTCTTAACTATGTTGCTCCTTTTACGCTATGTG
GATACGCTGCTTTAATGCCTTTGTATCATGCTATTGCTTCCCGTATGGCTTTCATTTTCTCCTCCTTGTA
TAAATCCTGGTTGCTGTCTCTTTATGAGGAGTTGTGGCCCGTTGTCAGGCAACGTGGCGTGGTGTGCACT
GTGTTTGCTGACGCAACCCCCACTGGTTGGGGCATTGCCACCACCTGTCAGCTCCTTTCCGGGACTTTCG
CTTTCCCCCTCCCTATTGCCACGGCGGAACTCATCGCCGCCTGCCTTGCCCGCTGCTGGACAGGGGCTCG
GCTGTTGGGCACTGACAATTCCGTGGTGTTGTCGGGGAAATCATCGTCCTTTCCTTGGCTGCTCGCCTGT
GTTGCCACCTGGATTCTGCGCGGGACGTCCTTCTGCTACGTCCCTTCGGCCCTCAATCCAGCGGACCTTC
CTTCCCGCGGCCTGCTGCCGGCTCTGCGGCCTCTTCCGCGTCTTCGCCTTCGCCCTCAGACGAGTCGGAT
CTCCCTTTGGGCCGCCTCCCCGCGTCGACTTTAAGACCAATGACTTACAAGGCAGCTGTAGATCTTAGCC
ACTTTTTAAAAGAAAAGGGGGGACTGGAAGGGCTAATTCACTCCCAACGAAGACAAGATCTGCTTTTTGC
TTGTACTGGGTCTCTCTGGTTAGACCAGATCTGAGCCTGGGAGCTCTCTGGCTAACTAGGGAACCCACTG
CTTAAGCCTCAATAAAGCTTGCCTTGAGTGCTTCAAGTAGTGTGTGCCCGTCTGTTGTGTGACTCTGGTA
ACTAGAGATCCCTCAGACCCTTTTAGTCAGTGTGGAAAATCTCTAGCAGGGCCCGTTTAAACCCGCTGAT
CAGCCTCGACTGTGCCTTCTAGTTGCCAGCCATCTGTTGTTTGCCCCTCCCCCGTGCCTTCCTTGACCCT
GGAAGGTGCCACTCCCACTGTCCTTTCCTAATAAAATGAGGAAATTGCATCGCATTGTCTGAGTAGGTGT
CATTCTATTCTGGGGGGTGGGGTGGGGCAGGACAGCAAGGGGGAGGATTGGGAAGACAATAGCAGGCATG
CTGGGGATGCGGTGGGCTCTATGGCTTCTGAGGCGGAAAGAACCAGCTGGGGCTCTAGGGGGTATCCCC
[124 nt withheld, positions 7210-7333]
C
[91 nt withheld, positions 7335-7425]
A
[49 nt withheld, positions 7427-7475]
CCTTTGACGTTGGAGTCCACGTTCTTT
[37 nt withheld, positions 7503-7539]
ACCCTATCTCGGTCTATTCTTTTGATTTATAAGGGATTTTGCCGATTTCGGCCTATTGGTTAAAAAATGA
GCTGATTTAACAAAAATTTAACGCGAATTAATTCTGTGGAATGTGTGTCAGTTAGGGTGTGGAAAGTCCC
CAGGCTCCCCAGCAGGCAGAAGTATGCAAAGCATGCATCTCAATTAGTCAGCAACCAGGTGTGGAAAGTC
CCCAGGCTCCCCAGCAGGCAGAAGTATGCAAAGCATGCATCTCAATTAGTCAGCAACCATAGTCCCGCCC
CTAACTCCGCCCATCCCGCCCCTAACTCCGCCCAGTTCCGCCCATTCTCCGCCCCATGGCTGACTAATTT
TTTTTATTTATGCAGAGGCCGAGGCCGCCTCTGCCTCTGAGCTATTCCAGAAGTAGTGAGGAGGCTTTTT
TGGAGGCCTAGGCTTTTGCAAAAAGCTCCCGGGAGCTTGTATATCCATTTTCGGATCTGATCAGCACGTG
TTGACAATTAATCATCGGCATAGTATATCGGCATAGTATAATACGACAAGGTGAGGAACTAAACCATGGC
CAAGTTGACCAGTGCCGTTCCGGTGCTCACCGCGCGCGACGTCGCCGGAGCGGTCGAGTTCTGGACCGAC
CGGCTCGGGTTCTCCCGGGACTTCGTGGAGGACGACTTCGCCGGTGTGGTCCGGGACGACGTGACCCTGT
TCATCAGCGCGGTCCAGGACCAGGTGGTGCCGGACAACACCCTGGCCTGGGTGTGGGTGCGCGGCCTGGA
CGAGCTGTACGCCGAGTGGTCGGAGGTCGTGTCCACGAACTTCCGGGACGCCTCCGGGCCGGCCATGACC
GAGATCGGCGAGCAGCCGTGGGGGCGGGAGTTCGCCCTGCGCGACCCGGCCGGCAACTGCGTGCACTTCG
TGGCCGAGGAGCAGGACTGACACGTGCTACGAGATTTCGATTCCACCGCCGCCTTCTATGAAAGGTTGGG
CTTCGGAATCGTTTTCCGGGACGCCGGCTGGATGATCCTCCAGCGCGGGGATCTCATGCTGGAGTTCTTC
GCCCACCCCAACTTGTTTATTGCAGCTTATAATGGTTACAAATAAAGCAATAGCATCACAAATTTCACAA
ATAAAGCATTTTTTTCACTGCATTCTAGTTGTGGTTTGTCCAAACTCATCAATGTATCTTATCATGTCTG
TATACCGTCGACCTCTAGCTAGAGCTTGGCGTAATCATGGTCATAGCTGTTTCCTGTGTGAAATTGTTAT
CCGCTCACAATTCCACACAACATACGAGCCGGAAGCATAAAGTGTAAAGCCTGGGGTGCCTAATGAGTGA
GCTAACTCACATTAATTGCGTTGCGCTCACTGCCCGCTTTCCAGTCGGGAAACCTGTCGTGCCAGCTGCA
TTAATGAATCGGCCAACGCGCGGGGAGAGGCGGTTTGCGTATTGGGCGCTCTTCCGCTTCCTCGCTCACT
GACTCGCTGCGCTCGGTCGTTCGGCTGCGGCGAGCGGTATCAGCTCACTCAAAGGCGGTAATACGGTTAT
CCACAGAATCAGGGGATAACGCAGGAAAGAACATGTGAGCAAAAGGCCAGCAAAAGGCCAGGAACCGTAA
AAAGGCCGCGTTGCTGGCGTTTTTCCATAGGCTCCGCCCCCCTGACGAGCATCACAAAAATCGACGCTCA
AGTCAGAGGTGGCGAAACCCGACAGGACTATAAAGATACCAGGCGTTTCCCCCTGGAAGCTCCCTCGTGC
GCTCTCCTGTTCCGACCCTGCCGCTTACCGGATACCTGTCCGCCTTTCTCCCTTCGGGAAGCGTGGCGCT
TTCTCATAGCTCACGCTGTAGGTATCTCAGTTCGGTGTAGGTCGTTCGCTCCAAGCTGGGCTGTGTGCAC
GAACCCCCCGTTCAGCCCGACCGCTGCGCCTTATCCGGTAACTATCGTCTTGAGTCCAACCCGGTAAGAC
ACGACTTATCGCCACTGGCAGCAGCCACTGGTAACAGGATTAGCAGAGCGAGGTATGTAGGCGGTGCTAC
AGAGTTCTTGAAGTGGTGGCCTAACTACGGCTACACTAGAAGAACAGTATTTGGTATCTGCGCTCTGCTG
AAGCCAGTTACCTTCGGAAAAAGAGTTGGTAGCTCTTGATCCGGCAAACAAACCACCGCTGGTAGCGGTG
GTTTTTTTGTTTGCAAGCAGCAGATTACGCGCAGAAAAAAAGGATCTCAAGAAGATCCTTTGATCTTTTC
TACGGGGTCTGACGCTCAGTGGAACGAAAACTCACGTTAAGGGATTTTGGTCATGAGATTATCAAAAAGG
ATCTTCACCTAGATCCTTTTAAATTAAAAATGAAGTTTTAAATCAATCTAAAGTATATATGAGTAAACTT
GGTCTGACAGTTACCAATGCTTAATCAGTGAGGCACCTATCTCAGCGATCTGTCTATTTCGTTCATCCAT
AGTTGCCTGACTCCCCGTCGTGTAGATAACTACGATACGGGAGGGCTTACCATCTGGCCCCAGTGCTGCA
ATGATACCGCGAGACCCACGCTCACCGGCTCCAGATTTATCAGCAATAAACCAGCCAGCCGGAAGGGCCG
AGCGCAGAAGTGGTCCTGCAACTTTATCCGCCTCCATCCAGTCTATTAATTGTTGCCGGGAAGCTAGAGT
AAGTAGTTCGCCAGTTAATAGTTTGCGCAACGTTGTTGCCATTGCTACAGGCATCGTGGTGTCACGCTCG
TCGTTTGGTATGGCTTCATTCAGCTCCGGTTCCCAACGATCAAGGCGAGTTACATGATCCCCCATGTTGT
GCAAAAAAGCGGTTAGCTCCTTCGGTCCTCCGATCGTTGTCAGAAGTAAGTTGGCCGCAGTGTTATCACT
CATGGTTATGGCAGCACTGCATAATTCTCTTACTGTCATGCCATCCGTAAGATGCTTTTCTGTGACTGGT
GAGTACTCAACCAAGTCATTCTGAGAATAGTGTATGCGGCGACCGAGT
